Addgene plasmid #34885: 2.2
Depositing lab: Irvin Chen. Depositing organization: University of California, Los Angeles (UCLA). Publication: A novel dual-targeted lentiviral vector leads to specific transduction of prostate cancer bone metastases in vivo after systemic administration. Pariente N, Morizono K, Virk MS, Petrigliano FA, Reiter RE, Lieberman JR, Chen IS. Mol Ther. 2007 Nov;15(11):1973-81. Epub 2007 Jul 24. 10.1038/sj.mt.6300271 PubMed 17653099.
Backbone
  Vector backbone: pCMV-VSV-G
  Backbone size w/o insert (bp): 5000
  Vector type: Mammalian Expression, Lentiviral
Growth in bacteria
  Bacterial resistance: Ampicillin, 100 μg/mL
  Growth temperature: 37°C
  Growth strain: NEB Stable
  Copy number: High Copy
Gene/Insert
  Gene/Insert name: Sindbis virus envelope protein
  Species: Sindbus Virus
  Insert size (bp): 3800
  Mutation: SGN UTR in E1 domain
  Promoter: CMV
  Cloning method: Restriction Enzyme; 5′ cloning site None (unknown if destroyed); 3′ cloning site None (unknown if destroyed)
  Sequencing primers: 5′ pCMV-VSV-G-Fwd: AACCGGGCCCCTCTGCTAAC
Terms and licenses: Academic/Nonprofit Terms; Industry Terms: Not Available to Industry
Depositor comments: 2.2 expresses the mutated version of the Sinbis virus envelope protein (also referred to as m168), in addition to the SGN UTR mutations (AK226-227SG in E1 domain). This mutant reduces residual tropism while maintaining a high titer on targeted cells. This plasmid was created using Addgene Plasmid pCMV-VSV-G (#8454), where the VSV-G was removed and replaced with the Sindbis virus envelope protein (above). See map for construction details and recommended restriction digest analysis.
How to cite: 2.2 was a gift from Irvin Chen (Addgene plasmid # 34885 ; http://n2t.net/addgene:34885 ; RRID:Addgene_34885)
