[The description below was written by a language model from this plasmid's Addgene catalogue record and pLannotate feature annotations shown in this document.]
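Description:
2.2 is a mammalian expression plasmid that supplies a modified Sindbis virus envelope for pseudotyping lentiviral vectors. It was built from pCMV-VSV-G by removing the VSV-G coding sequence and replacing it with the Sindbis envelope polyprotein. It is therefore an envelope helper plasmid rather than a lentiviral transfer vector, and the feature table shows no LTRs or packaging signal. The sequenced record is 8,566 nt. The plasmid is propagated in E. coli through a high-copy ColE1/pUC-type origin with ampicillin selection (AmpR under its own bla promoter). An f1 origin, a T7 promoter, and lacZα, lac promoter/operator and lacI fragments are remnants of the pBluescript-type cloning backbone.

The expression cassette uses the human CMV immediate-early enhancer and promoter followed by a rabbit β-globin intron, which generally improves transcript processing and expression. Next comes an open reading frame of about 3.3 kb matching part of the Sindbis structural polyprotein, including the spike glycoproteins, and the cassette ends in β-globin exon remnants and the rabbit β-globin polyadenylation signal. According to the depositor, the envelope is the mutated m168 version and additionally carries the "SGN UTR" changes, given as AK226-227SG in the E1 fusion domain. The other m168 mutations are not detailed in the record. The combined mutant is described as reducing residual, non-specific tropism while keeping high titre on targeted cells. The associated publication used this approach in a dual-targeted lentiviral vector for specific transduction of prostate cancer bone metastases after systemic administration. The record does not state how the envelope is redirected to target cells.
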