Features (pLannotate 1.2.2; 17 found; start..end, strand, type, name):
    206..794     -  rep_origin     ori: high-copy-number ColE1/pMB1/pBR322/pUC origin of replication
    965..1825    -  CDS            AmpR: β-lactamase; bla; confers resistance to ampicillin, carbenicillin, and related antibiotics
   1826..1930    -  promoter       AmpR promoter: bla
   1983..2411    -  rep_origin     f1 ori (sequence partly withheld): f1 bacteriophage origin of replication; arrow indicates direction of (+) strand synthesis
   2416..2571    -  CDS            lacZα (fragment): LacZα fragment of β-galactosidase; lacZ fragment
   2579..2597    +  promoter       T7 promoter: promoter for bacteriophage T7 RNA polymerase
   2606..2635    +  misc_feature   MCS (fragment): pBluescript multiple cloning site
   2718..3097    +  enhancer       CMV enhancer: human cytomegalovirus immediate early enhancer
   3098..3301    +  promoter       CMV promoter: human cytomegalovirus (CMV) immediate early promoter
   3413..3985    +  intron         β-globin intron: intron from rabbit β-globin gene
   4103..7420    +  CDS            POLS_SINDV (fragment): Experimental evidence at protein level: Swiss-Prot protein existence level 1. [Spike glycoprotein E1]: Class II viral fusion protein. Fusion activity is inactive as long as E1 is bound to E2 in mature virion. After virus attachment to target cell and endocytosis, acidification of the endosome would induce dissociation of E1/E2 heterodimer and concomitant trimerization of the E1 subunits. This E1 trimer is fusion active, and promotes release of viral nucleocapsid in cytoplasm after endosome and viral membrane fusion. Efficient fusion requires the presence of cholesterol and sphingolipid in the
   7809..7886    +  CDS            HBB (fragment): HBB_PONPY - Experimental evidence at transcript level: Swiss-Prot protein existence level 2. Involved in oxygen transport from the lung to the various peripheral tissues. From Pongo pygmaeus (Bornean orangutan).
   7957..8012    +  polyA_signal   β-globin poly(A) signal: rabbit β-globin polyadenylation signal (Gil and Proudfoot, 1987)
   8394..8410    -  protein_bind   lac operator: The lac repressor binds to the lac operator to inhibit transcription in E. coli. This inhibition can be relieved by adding lactose or isopropyl-β-D-thiogalactopyranoside (IPTG). lac repressor encoded by lacI
   8418..8448    -  promoter       lac promoter: promoter for the E. coli lac operon
   8463..8484    -  protein_bind   CAP binding site: CAP binding activates transcription in the presence of cAMP. E. coli catabolite activator protein
   8497..23      -  CDS            lacI (fragment) (across the origin): lac repressor; lacI; The lac repressor binds to the lac operator to inhibit transcription in E. coli. This inhibition can be relieved by adding lactose or isopropyl-β-D-thiogalactopyranoside (IPTG).
>Addgene plasmid #34885 | 2.2 | addgene full sequence | sequence record 266465 | Addgene NGS Result
GAGGCGGTTTGCGTATTGGGCGCTCTTCCGCTTCCTCGCTCACTGACTCGCTGCGCTCGGTCGTTCGGCT
GCGGCGAGCGGTATCAGCTCACTCAAAGGCGGTAATACGGTTATCCACAGAATCAGGGGATAACGCAGGA
AAGAACATGTGAGCAAAAGGCCAGCAAAAGGCCAGGAACCGTAAAAAGGCCGCGTTGCTGGCGTTTTTCC
ATAGGCTCCGCCCCCCTGACGAGCATCACAAAAATCGACGCTCAAGTCAGAGGTGGCGAAACCCGACAGG
ACTATAAAGATACCAGGCGTTTCCCCCTGGAAGCTCCCTCGTGCGCTCTCCTGTTCCGACCCTGCCGCTT
ACCGGATACCTGTCCGCCTTTCTCCCTTCGGGAAGCGTGGCGCTTTCTCATAGCTCACGCTGTAGGTATC
TCAGTTCGGTGTAGGTCGTTCGCTCCAAGCTGGGCTGTGTGCACGAACCCCCCGTTCAGCCCGACCGCTG
CGCCTTATCCGGTAACTATCGTCTTGAGTCCAACCCGGTAAGACACGACTTATCGCCACTGGCAGCAGCC
ACTGGTAACAGGATTAGCAGAGCGAGGTATGTAGGCGGTGCTACAGAGTTCTTGAAGTGGTGGCCTAACT
ACGGCTACACTAGAAGAACAGTATTTGGTATCTGCGCTCTGCTGAAGCCAGTTACCTTCGGAAAAAGAGT
TGGTAGCTCTTGATCCGGCAAACAAACCACCGCTGGTAGCGGTGGTTTTTTTGTTTGCAAGCAGCAGATT
ACGCGCAGAAAAAAAGGATCTCAAGAAGATCCTTTGATCTTTTCTACGGGGTCTGACGCTCAGTGGAACG
AAAACTCACGTTAAGGGATTTTGGTCATGAGATTATCAAAAAGGATCTTCACCTAGATCCTTTTAAATTA
AAAATGAAGTTTTAAATCAATCTAAAGTATATATGAGTAAACTTGGTCTGACAGTTACCAATGCTTAATC
AGTGAGGCACCTATCTCAGCGATCTGTCTATTTCGTTCATCCATAGTTGCCTGACTCCCCGTCGTGTAGA
TAACTACGATACGGGAGGGCTTACCATCTGGCCCCAGTGCTGCAATGATACCGCGAGACCCACGCTCACC
GGCTCCAGATTTATCAGCAATAAACCAGCCAGCCGGAAGGGCCGAGCGCAGAAGTGGTCCTGCAACTTTA
TCCGCCTCCATCCAGTCTATTAATTGTTGCCGGGAAGCTAGAGTAAGTAGTTCGCCAGTTAATAGTTTGC
GCAACGTTGTTGCCATTGCTACAGGCATCGTGGTGTCACGCTCGTCGTTTGGTATGGCTTCATTCAGCTC
CGGTTCCCAACGATCAAGGCGAGTTACATGATCCCCCATGTTGTGCAAAAAAGCGGTTAGCTCCTTCGGT
CCTCCGATCGTTGTCAGAAGTAAGTTGGCCGCAGTGTTATCACTCATGGTTATGGCAGCACTGCATAATT
CTCTTACTGTCATGCCATCCGTAAGATGCTTTTCTGTGACTGGTGAGTACTCAACCAAGTCATTCTGAGA
ATAGTGTATGCGGCGACCGAGTTGCTCTTGCCCGGCGTCAATACGGGATAATACCGCGCCACATAGCAGA
ACTTTAAAAGTGCTCATCATTGGAAAACGTTCTTCGGGGCGAAAACTCTCAAGGATCTTACCGCTGTTGA
GATCCAGTTCGATGTAACCCACTCGTGCACCCAACTGATCTTCAGCATCTTTTACTTTCACCAGCGTTTC
TGGGTGAGCAAAAACAGGAAGGCAAAATGCCGCAAAAAAGGGAATAAGGGCGACACGGAAATGTTGAATA
CTCATACTCTTCCTTTTTCAATATTATTGAAGCATTTATCAGGGTTATTGTCTCATGAGCGGATACATAT
TTGAATGTATTTAGAAAAATAAACAAATAGGGGTTCCGCGCACATTTCCCCGAAAAGTGCCACCTAAATT
GTAAGCGTTAATATTTTGTTAAAATTCGCGTTAAATTTTTGTTAAATCAGCTCATTTTTTAACCAATAGG
CCGAAATCGGCAAAATCCCTTATAAATCAAAAGAATAGACCGAGATAGGGT
[37 nt withheld, positions 2082-2118]
AAAGAACGTGGACTCCAACGTCAAAGG
[49 nt withheld, positions 2146-2194]
T
[91 nt withheld, positions 2196-2286]
G
[124 nt withheld, positions 2288-2411]
CCCATTCGCCATTCAGGCTGCGCAACTGTTGGGAAGGGCGATCGGTGCGGGCCTCTTCGCTATTACGCCA
GCTGGCGAAAGGGGGATGTGCTGCAAGGCGATTAAGTTGGGTAACGCCAGGGTTTTCCCAGTCACGACGT
TGTAAAACGACGGCCAGTGAGCGCGCGTAATACGACTCACTATAGGGCGAATTGGAGCTCCACCGCGGTG
GCGGCCGCTCTAGAGAGCTTGGCCCATTGCATACGTTGTATCCATATCATAATATGTACATTTATATTGG
CTCATGTCCAACATTACCGCCATGTTGACATTGATTATTGACTAGTTATTAATAGTAATCAATTACGGGG
TCATTAGTTCATAGCCCATATATGGAGTTCCGCGTTACATAACTTACGGTAAATGGCCCGCCTGGCTGAC
CGCCCAACGACCCCCGCCCATTGACGTCAATAATGACGTATGTTCCCATAGTAACGCCAATAGGGACTTT
CCATTGACGTCAATGGGTGGAGTATTTACGGTAAACTGCCCACTTGGCAGTACATCAAGTGTATCATATG
CCAAGTACGCCCCCTATTGACGTCAATGACGGTAAATGGCCCGCCTGGCATTATGCCCAGTACATGACCT
TATGGGACTTTCCTACTTGGCAGTACATCTACGTATTAGTCATCGCTATTACCATGGTGATGCGGTTTTG
GCAGTACATCAATGGGCGTGGATAGCGGTTTGACTCACGGGGATTTCCAAGTCTCCACCCCATTGACGTC
AATGGGAGTTTGTTTTGGCACCAAAATCAACGGGACTTTCCAAAATGTCGTAACAACTCCGCCCCATTGA
CGCAAATGGGCGGTAGGCGTGTACGGTGGGAGGTCTATATAAGCAGAGCTCGTTTAGTGAACCGTCAGAT
CGCCTGGAGACGCCATCCACGCTGTTTTGACCTCCATAGAAGACACCGGGACCGATCCAGCCTCCGGTCG
ACCGATCCTGAGAACTTCAGGGTGAGTTTGGGGACCCTTGATTGTTCTTTCTTTTTCGCTATTGTAAAAT
TCATGTTATATGGAGGGGGCAAAGTTTTCAGGGTGTTGTTTAGAATGGGAAGATGTCCCTTGTATCACCA
TGGACCCTCATGATAATTTTGTTTCTTTCACTTTCTACTCTGTTGACAACCATTGTCTCCTCTTATTTTC
TTTTCATTTTCTGTAACTTTTTCGTTAAACTTTAGCTTGCATTTGTAACGAATTTTTAAATTCACTTTTG
TTTATTTGTCAGATTGTAAGTACTTTCTCTAATCACTTTTTTTTCAAGGCAATCAGGGTATATTATATTG
TACTTCAGCACAGTTTTAGAGAACAATTGTTATAATTAAATGATAAGGTAGAATATTTCTGCATATAAAT
TCTGGCTGGCGTGGAAATATTCTTATTGGTAGAAACAACTACACCCTGGTCATCATCCTGCCTTTCTCTT
TATGGTTACAATGATATACACTGTTTGAGATGAGGATAAAATACTCTGAGTCCAAACCGGGCCCCTCTGC
TAACCATGTTCATGCCTTCTTCTCTTTCCTACAGCTCCTGGGCAACGTGCTGGTTGTTGTGCTGTCTCAT
CATTTTGGCAAAGAATTCCTCGACGGATCCCTCGACCTAGACATTTCATCTGACTAATACTACAACACCA
CCACCATGGCGTCCGCAGCACCACTGGTCACGGCAATGTGTTTGCTCGGAAATGTGAGCTTCCCATGCGA
CCGCCCGCCCACATGCTATACCCGCGAACCTTCCAGAGCCCTCGACATCCTTGAAGAGAACGTGAACCAT
GAGGCCTACGATACCCTGCTCAATGCCATATTGCGGTGCGGATCGTCTGGCAGCGTCATTGACGACTTTA
CCCTGACCAGCCCCTACTTGGGCACATGCTCGTACTGCCACCATACTGAACCGTGCTTCAGCCCTGTTAA
GATCGAGCAGGTCTGGGACGAAGCGGACGATAACACCATACGCATACAGACTTCCGCCCAGTTTGGATAC
GACCAAAGCGGAGCAGCAAGCGCAAACAAGTACCGCTACATGGCGGCTGCGGCGGTAACCGACAACAAAT
TCAACAAAGAACAACAAAACGCGTTCTATGAGATCTTACATTTACCTAACTTAAACGAAGAACAACGAAA
CGCCTTCATCCAAAGTTTAAAAGATGACCCAAGCCAAAGCGCTAACCTTTTAGCAGAAGCTAAAAAGCTA
AATGATGCTCAGGCGCCGAAAGTAGACAACAAATTCAACAAAGAACAACAAAACGCGTTCTATGAGATCT
TACATTTACCTAACTTAAACGAAGAACAACGAAACGCCTTCATCCAAAGTTTAAAAGATGACCCAAGCCA
AAGCGCTAACCTTTTAGCAGAAGCTAAAAAGCTAAATGATGCTCAGGCGCCGAAAGTAGACGCGAATTCG
AGCTCGGTACCCGGGGATCCGGTAACCACCGTTAAAGAAGGCACCATGGATGACATCAAGATTAGCACCT
CAGGACCGTGTAGAAGGCTTAGCTACAAAGGATACTTTCTCCTCGCAAAATGCCCTCCAGGGGACAGCGT
AACGGTTAGCATAGTGAGTAGCAACTCAGCAACGTCATGTACACTGGCCCGCAAGATAAAACCAAAATTC
GTGGGACGGGAAAAATATGATCTACCTCCCGTTCACGGTAAAAAAATTCCTTGCACAGTGTACGACCGTC
TGGCAGCAACAACTGCAGGCTACATCACTATGCACAGGCCGGGACCGCACGCTTATACATCCTACCTGGA
AGAATCATCAGGGAAAGTTTACGCAAAGCCGCCATCTGGGAAGAACATTACGTATGAGTGCAAGTGCGGC
GACTACAAGACCGGAACCGTTTCGACCCGCACCGAAATCACTGGTTGCACCGCCATCAAGCAGTGCGTCG
CCTATAAGAGCGACCAAACGAAGTGGGTCTTCAACTCACCGGACTTGATCAGACATGACGACCACACGGT
CCAAGGGAAATTGCATTTGCCTTTCAAGTTGATCCCGAGTACCTGCATGGTCCCTGTTGCCCACGCGCCG
AATGTAATACATGGCTTTAAACACATCAGCCTCCAATTAGATACAGACCACTTGACATTGCTCACCACCA
GGAGACTAGGGGCAAACCCGGAACCAACCACTGAATGGATCGTCGGAAAGACGGTCAGAAACTTCACCGT
CGACCGAGATGGCCTGGAATACATATGGGGAAATCATGAGCCAGTGAGGGTCTATGCCCAAGAGTCAGCA
CCAGGAGACCCTCACGGATGGCCACACGAAATAGTACAGCATTACTACCATCGCCATCCTGTGTACACCA
TCTTAGCCGTCGCATCAGCTACCGTGGCGATGATGATTGGCGTAACTGTTGCAGTGTTATGTGCCTGTAA
AGCGCGCCGTGAGTGCCTGACGCCATACGCCCTGGCCCCAAACGCCGTAATCCCAACTTCGCTGGCACTC
TTGTGCTGCGTTAGGTCGGCCAATGCTGAAACGTTCACCGAGACCATGAGTTACTTGTGGTCGAACAGTC
AGCCGTTCTTCTGGGTCCAGTTGTGCATACCTTTGGCCGCTTTCATCGTTCTAATGCGCTGCTGCTCCTG
CTGCCTGCCTTTTTTAGTGGTTGCCGGCGCCTACCTGGCGAAGGTAGACGCCTACGAACATGCGACCACT
GTTCCAAATGTGCCACAGATACCGTATAAGGCACTTGTTGAAAGGGCAGGGTATGCCCCGCTCAATTTGG
AGATCACTGTCATGTCCTCGGAGGTTTTGCCTTCCACCAACCAAGAGTACATTACCTGCAAATTCACCAC
TGTGGTCCCCTCCCCAAAAATCAAATGCTGCGGCTCCTTGGAATGTCAGCCGGCCGCTCATGCAGGCTAT
ACCTGCAAGGTCTTCGGAGGGGTCTACCCCTTTATGTGGGGAGGAGCGCAATGTTTTTGCGACAGTGAGA
ACAGCCAGATGAGTGAGGCGTACGTCGAATTGTCAGCAGATTGCGCGTCTGACCACGCGCAGGCGATTAA
GGTGCACACTGCCGCGATGAAAGTAGGACTGCGTATTGTGTACGGGAACACTACCAGTTTCCTAGATGTG
TACGTGAACGGAGTCACACCAGGAACGTCTAAAGACTTGAAAGTCATAGCTGGACCAATTTCAGCATCGT
TTACGCCATTCGATCATAAGGTCGTTATCCATCGCGGCCTGGTGTACAACTATGACTTCCCGGAATATGG
AGCGATGAAACCAGGAGCGTTTGGAGACATTCAAGCTACCTCCTTGACTAGCAAGGATCTCATCGCCAGC
ACAGACATTAGGCTACTCAAGCCTTCCTCAGGAAACGTGCATGTCCCGTACACGCAGGCCTCATCAGGAT
TTGAGATGTGGAAAAACAACTCAGGCCGCCCACTGCAGGAAACCGCACCTTTCGGGTGTAAGATTGCAGT
AAATCCGCTCCGAGCGGTGGACTGTTCATACGGGAACATTCCCATTTCTATTGACATCCCGAACGCTGCC
TTTATCAGGACATCAGATGCACCACTGGTCTCAACAGTCAAATGTGAAGTCAGTGAGTGCACTTATTCAG
CAGACTTCGGCGGGATGGCCACCCTGCAGTATGTATCCGACCGCGAAGGTCAATGCCCCGTACATTCGCA
TTCGAGCACAGCAACTCTCCAAGAGTCGACAGTACATGTCCTGGAGAAAGGAGCGGTGACAGTACACTTT
AGCACCGCGAGTCCACAGGCGAACTTTATCGTATCGCTGTGTGGGAAGAAGACAACATGCAATGCAGAAT
GTAAACCACCAGCTGACCATATCGTGAGCACCCCGCACAAAAATGACCAAGAATTTCAAGCCGCCATCTC
AAAAACATCATGGAGTTGGCTGTTTGCCCTTTTCGGCGGCGCCTCGTCGCTATTAATTATAGGACTTATG
ATTTTTGCTTGCAGCATGATGCTGACTAGCACACGAAGATGACCGCTACGCCCCAATGATCCGACCAGCA
AAACTCGATGTACTTCCGAGGAACTGATGTGCATAATGCATCAGGCTGGTACATTAGATCCCCGCTTACC
GCGGGCAATATAGCAACACTAAAAACTCGATGTACTTCCGAGGAAGCGCAGTGCATAATGCTGCGCAGTG
TTGCCACATAACCACTATATTAACCATTTATCTAGCGGACGCCAAAAACTCAATGTATTTCTGAGGAAGC
GTGGTGCATAATGCCACGCAGCGTCTGCATAACTTTTATTATTTCTTTTATTAATCAACAAAATTTTGTT
TTTAACATTTCAAAAAAAAAAAAAAAAAAAAAAAAAAAAAAAAAAGGGGAATTCCTCGAGTCGAGGGATC
CGTCGAGGAATTCACTCCTCAGGTGCAGGCTGCCTATCAGAAGGTGGTGGCTGGTGTGGCCAATGCCCTG
GCTCACAAATACCACTGAGATCTTTTTCCCTCTGCCAAAAATTATGGGGACATCATGAAGCCCCTTGAGC
ATCTGACTTCTGGCTAATAAAGGAAATTTATTTTCATTGCAATAGTGTGTTGGAATTTTTTGTGTCTCTC
ACTCGGAAGGACATATGGGAGGGCAAATCATTTAAAACATCAGAATGAGTATTTGGTTTAGAGTTTGGCA
ACATATGCCCATATGCTGGCTGCCATGAACAAAGGTTGGCTATAAAGAGGTCATCAGTATATGAAACAGC
CCCCTGCTGTCCATTCCTTATTCCATAGAAAAGCCTTGACTTGAGGTTAGATTTTTTTTATATTTTGTTT
TGTGTTATTTTTTTCTTTAACATCCCTAAAATTTTCCTTACATGTTTTACTAGCCAGATTTTTCCTCCTC
TCCTGACTACTCCCAGTCATAGCTGTCCCTCTTCTCTTATGGAGATCCCTCGACGGATCGGCCGCAATTC
GTAATCATGTCATAGCTGTTTCCTGTGTGAAATTGTTATCCGCTCACAATTCCACACAACATACGAGCCG
GAAGCATAAAGTGTAAAGCCTGGGGTGCCTAATGAGTGAGCTAACTCACATTAATTGCGTTGCGCTCACT
GCCCGCTTTCCAGTCGGGAAACCTGTCGTGCCAGCTGCATTAATGAATCGGCCAACGCGCGGGGA
