>Addgene plasmid #34885 | 2.2 | addgene partial sequence | sequence record 43105 | Bglob-intron-F 5'-ctggtcatcatcctgccttt-3'
TTGAGATGAGGATAAAATACTCTGAGTCCAAACCGGGCCCCTCTGCTAACCATGTTCATGCCTTCTTCTC
TTTCCTACAGCTCCTGGGCAACGTGCTGGTTGTTGTGCTGTCTCATCATTTTGGCAAAGAATTCCTCGAC
GGATCCCTCGACCTAGACATTTCATCTGACTAATACTACAACACCACCACCATGGCGTCCGCAGCACCAC
TGGTCACGGCAATGTGTTTGCTCGGAAATGTGAGCTTCCCATGCGACCGCCCGCCCACATGCTATACCCG
CGAACCTTCCAGAGCCCTCGACATCCTTGAAGAGAACGTGAACCATGAGGCCTACGATACCCTGCTCAAT
GCCATATTGCGGTGCGGATCGTCTGGCAGCGTCATTGACGACTTTACCCTGACCAGCCCCTACTTGGGCA
CATGCTCGTACTGCCACCATACTGAACCGTGCTTCAGCCCTGTTAAGATCGAGCAGGTCTGGGACGAAGC
GGACGATAACACCATACGCATACAGACTTCCGCCCAGTTTGGATACGACCAAAGCGGAGCAGCAAGCGCA
AACAAGTACCGCTACATGGCGGCTGCGGCGGTAACCGACAACAAATTCAACAAAGAACAACAAAACGCGT
TCTATGAGATCTTACATTTACCTAACTTAAACGAAGTGCAACGAAACGCCTTCATCCAAAGTTTAAAAGA
TGACCCAAGCCAAAGCGCTAACCTTTTAGCAGAAGCTAAAAAGCTAANTGATGCTCAGGCGCCGAAAGTA
GACAAACAAATTCAACAAAGAACAACAAAACGCGTTCTATGAGATCTTACATTTAC
