>Addgene plasmid #34885 | 2.2 | addgene partial sequence | sequence record 43875 | svEnv-F 5'-GAAGCGGACGATAACACCAT-3'
TTGGATCGACCAAGCGGAGCAGCAAGCGCAAACAAGTACCGCTACATGGCGGCTGCGGCGGTAACCGACA
ACAAATTCAACAAAGAACAACAAAACGCGTTCTATGAGATCTTACATTTACCTAACTTAAACGAAGAACA
ACGAAACGCCTTCATCCAAAGTTTAAAAGATGACCCAAGCCAAAGCGCTAACCTTTTAGCAGAAGCTAAA
AAGCTAAATGATGCTCAGGCGCCGAAAGTAGACAACAAATTCAACAAAGAACAACAAAACGCGTTCTATG
AGATCTTACATTTACCTAACTTAAACGAAGAACAACGAAACGCCTTCATCCAAAGTTTAAAAGATGACCC
AAGCCAAAGCGCTAACCTTTTAGCAGAAGCTAAAAAGCTAAATGATGCTCAGGCGCCGAAAGTAGACGCG
AATTCGAGCTCGGTACCCGGGGATCCGGTAACCACCGTTAAAGAAGGCACCATGGATGACATCAAGATTA
GCACCTCAGGACCGTGTAGAAGGCTTAGCTACAAAGGATACTTTCTCCTCGCAAAATGCCCTCCAGGGGA
CAGCGTAACGGTTAGCATAGTGAGTAGCAACTCAGCAACGTCATGTACACTGGCCCGCAAGATAAAACCA
AAATTCGTGGGACGGGAAAAATATGATCTACCTCCCGTTCACGGTAAAAAAATTCCTTGCACAGTGTACG
ACCGTCTGGCAGCAACAACTGCAGGCTACATCACTATGCACAGGCCGGGACCGCACGCTTATACATCCTA
CCTGGAAGAATCATCAGGGAAAGTTTACGCAAAGCCGCCATCTGGGAAGAACATTACGTATGAGTGCAAG
TGCGGCGACTACAAGACCGGAACCGTTTCGACCCGCACCGAAATCACTGG
