>Addgene plasmid #34885 | 2.2 | addgene partial sequence | sequence record 43876 | Bglob-pA-R  5'-ttttggcagagggaaaaaga-3'
CACACCAGCCACCACCTTCTGATAGGCAGCCTGCACCTGAGGAGTGAATTCCTCGACGGATCCCTCGACT
CGAGGAATTCCCCTTTTTTTTTTTTTTTTTTTTTTTTTTTTTTTTGAAATGTTAAAAACAAAATTTTGTT
GATTAATAAAAGAAATAATAAAAGTTATGCAGACGCTGCGTGGCATTATGCACCACGCTTCCGCAGAAAT
ACATTGAGTTTTTGGCGTCCGCTAGATAAATGGTTAATATAGTGGTTATGTGGCAACACTGCGCAGCATT
ATGCACTGCGCTTCCTCGGAAGTACATCGAGTTTTTAGTGCTGCTATATTGCCCGCGGTAAGCGGGGATC
TAATGTACCAGCCTGATGCATTATGCACATCAGTTCCTCGGAAGTACATCGAGTTTTGCTGGTCGGATCA
TTGGGGCGTAGCGGTCATCTTCGTGTGCTAGTCAGCATCATGCTGCAAGCAAAAATCATAAGTCCTATAA
TTAATAGCGACGAGGCGCCGCCGAAAAGGGCAAACAGCCAACTCCATGATGTTTTTGAGATGGCGGCTTG
AAATTCTTGGTCATTTTTGT
