>Addgene plasmid #34885 | 2.2 | addgene partial sequence | sequence record 44953 | svE1-F 5'-aacggagtcacaccaggaac-3'
TCGCATCGTTTACGCCATTCGATCATAAGGTCGTTATCCATCGCGGCCTGGTGTACAACTATGACTTCCC
GGAATATGGAGCGATGAAACCAGGAGCGTTTGGAGACATTCAAGCTACCTCCTTGACTAGCAAGGATCTC
ATCGCCAGCACAGACATTAGGCTACTCAAGCCTTCCTCAGGAAACGTGCATGTCCCGTACACGCAGGCCT
CATCAGGATTTGAGATGTGGAAAAACAACTCAGGCCGCCCACTGCAGGAAACCGCACCTTTCGGGTGTAA
GATTGCAGTAAATCCGCTCCGAGCGGTGGACTGTTCATACGGGAACATTCCCATTTCTATTGACATCCCG
AACGCTGCCTTTATCAGGACATCAGATGCACCACTGGTCTCAACAGTCAAATGTGAAGTCAGTGAGTGCA
CTTATTCAGCAGACTTCGGCGGGATGGCCACCCTGCAGTATGTATCCGACCGCGAAGGTCAATGCCCCGT
ACATTCGCATTCGAGCACAGCAACTCTCCAAGAGTCGACAGTACATGTCCTGGAGAAAGGAGCGGTGACA
GTACACTTTAGCACCGCGAGTCCACAGGCGAACTTTATCGTATCGCTGTGTGGGAAGAAGACAACATGCA
ATGCAGAATGTAAACCACCAGCTGACCATATCGTGAGCACCCCGCACAAAAATGACCAAGAATTTCAAGC
CGCCATCTCAAAAACATCATGGAGTTGGCTGTTTGCCCTTTTCGGCGGCGCCTCGTCGCTATTAATTATA
GGACTTATGATTTTTGCTTGCAGCATGATGCTGACTAGCACACGAAGATGACCGCTACGC
